>Addgene plasmid #9011 | 1051 pBabe puroL Akt | addgene partial sequence | sequence record 17624 | 9011 with pBABE 5'
CCTACGACGTGCCCGACTACGCCTCCCTCGGATCCATGAGCGACGTGGCTATTGTGAAGGAGGGTTGGCT
GCACAAACGAGGGGAGTACATCAAGACCTGGCGGCCACGCTACTTCCTCCTCAAGAATGATGGCACCTTC
ATTGGCTACAAGGAGCGGCCGCAGGATGTGGACCAACGTGAGGCTCCCCTCAACAACTTCTCTGTGGCGC
AGTGCCAGCTGATGAAGACGGAGCGGCCCCGGCCCAACACCTTCATCATCCGCTGCCTGCAGTGGACCAC
TGTCATCGAACGCACCTTCCATGTGGAGACTCCTGAGGAGCGGGAGGAGTGGACAACCGCCATCCAGACT
GTGGCTGACGGCCTCAAGAAGCAGGAGGAGGAGGAGATGGACTTCCGGTCGGGCTCACCCAGTGACAACT
CAGGGGCTGAAGAGATGGAGGTGTCCCTGGCCAAGCCCAAGCACCGCGTGACCATGAACGAGTTTGAGTA
CCTGAAGCTGCTGGGCAAGGGCACTTTCGGCAAGGTGATCCTGGTGAAGGAGAAGGCCACAGGCCGCTAC
TACGCCATGAAGATCCTCAAGAAGGAAGTCATCGTGGCCAAGGACGAGGTGGCCCACACACTCACCGAGA
ACCGCGTCCTGCAGAACTCCAGGCACCCCTTCCTCACAGCCCTGAAGTACTCTTTCCAGACCCACGACCG
CCTCTGCTTTGTCATGGAGTACGCCAACGGGGGCGAGCTGTTCTTCCACCTGTCCCGGGAACGTGTGTTC
TCCCAGGACCGGGCCCGCTTCTATGGCGCTGAGATTGTGTCAGCCCTGGACTACCTGCACTC
