[The description below was written by a language model from this plasmid's Addgene catalogue record.]
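Description:
1051 pBabe puroL Akt is a retroviral mammalian expression plasmid built on the pBabe puro L backbone (about 5.2 kb without insert) and carrying a roughly 1.5 kb insert encoding human AKT1, the serine/threonine kinase also known as PKB-alpha or RAC-alpha. The coding sequence was placed between BamHI and EcoRI sites, both of which remain intact, and is fused to an N-terminal HA epitope tag supplied by the backbone, which allows the exogenous protein to be detected or immunoprecipitated separately from endogenous Akt. No mutations or membrane-targeting additions are listed for the insert, so it appears to be the unmodified kinase, although the record does not say so explicitly. In bacteria the plasmid is maintained at high copy number under ampicillin selection.

No feature table accompanies the record, so individual regulatory elements are not documented. pBabe-family vectors are generally Moloney murine leukemia virus-derived: the insert is transcribed from the 5′ long terminal repeat, a packaging signal lets the genomic RNA be encapsidated when the plasmid is introduced into a packaging cell line, and an internal promoter drives the puromycin resistance gene. This fits the puromycin marker listed here, which allows stably transduced mammalian cells to be selected. The construct is suited to producing replication-defective retrovirus for stable integration and expression of HA-tagged AKT1 in dividing cells. The associated publication concerns the growth factor requirements and basal phenotype of an immortalized mammary epithelial cell line, suggesting its use in examining how Akt signalling affects growth and survival in such cells.
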