Addgene plasmid #9011: 1051 pBabe puroL Akt
Depositing lab: William Sellers. Depositing organization: Dana-Farber Cancer Institute. Publication: Growth factor requirements and basal phenotype of an immortalized mammary epithelial cell line. DiRenzo J, Signoretti S, Nakamura N, Rivera-Gonzalez R, Sellers W, Loda M, Brown M. Cancer Res. 2002 Jan 1. 62(1):89-98. PubMed 11782364.
Backbone
  Vector backbone: pBabe puro L
  Backbone size w/o insert (bp): 5200
  Vector type: Mammalian Expression, Retroviral
  Selectable markers: Puromycin
Growth in bacteria
  Bacterial resistance: Ampicillin, 100 μg/mL
  Growth temperature: 37°C
  Growth strain: DH5alpha
  Copy number: High Copy
Gene/Insert
  Gene/Insert name: Akt1 (alt name: Akt)
  Species: H. sapiens (human)
  Insert size (bp): 1500
  Entrez Gene: AKT1 (a.k.a. AKT, PKB, PKB-ALPHA, PRKBA, RAC, RAC-ALPHA)
  Tag / fusion protein: HA (N terminal on backbone)
  Cloning method: Restriction Enzyme; 5′ cloning site BamHI (not destroyed); 3′ cloning site EcoRI (not destroyed)
  Sequencing primers: 5′ pBabe5
Terms and licenses: Academic/Nonprofit Terms; Industry Terms: Not Available to Industry
How to cite: 1051 pBabe puroL Akt was a gift from William Sellers (Addgene plasmid # 9011 ; http://n2t.net/addgene:9011 ; RRID:Addgene_9011)
